Addgene plasmid #81088: pSicoR-shS6K1/2
Purpose: expresses an shRNA targeting both S6K1 and S6K2 (mouse)
Depositing lab: Angelique Bordey. Depositing organization: Yale University. Publication: mTORC1 targets the translational repressor 4E-BP2, but not S6 kinase 1/2, to regulate neural stem cell self-renewal in vivo. Hartman NW, Lin TV, Zhang L, Paquelet GE, Feliciano DM, Bordey A. Cell Rep. 2013 Oct 31;5(2):433-44. doi: 10.1016/j.celrep.2013.09.017. Epub 2013 Oct 17. PubMed 24139800.
Backbone
  Vector backbone: pSicoR
  Backbone manufacturer: Jacks Lab (MIT)
  Backbone size w/o insert (bp): 7567
  Total vector size (bp): 7609
  Vector type: Mammalian Expression, Lentiviral, RNAi, Cre/Lox
Growth in bacteria
  Bacterial resistance: Ampicillin, 100 μg/mL
  Growth temperature: 37°C
  Growth strain: NEB Stable
  Copy number: High Copy
Gene/Insert
  Gene/Insert name: S6K1 & S6K2 shRNA
  gRNA/shRNA sequence: CTCAGTGAGAGTGCCAACCAA
  Species: M. musculus (mouse)
  Promoter: U6
  Cloning method: Restriction Enzyme; 5′ cloning site HpaI (destroyed during cloning); 3′ cloning site XhoI (not destroyed)
  Sequencing primers: 5′ mU6-F
Resource information
  A portion of this plasmid was derived from a plasmid made by: pSicoR was obtained from Addgene (plasmid 11579). shRNA insert was synthesized independently but is based on a target sequence from Bae et al. 2012 (PMID: 22493495)
Terms and licenses: Academic/Nonprofit Terms; Industry Terms: Not Available to Industry
Depositor comments: pSicoR allows for expression of the S6K1/2 shRNA in the absence of Cre. Expression of Cre turns off shRNA expression. These plasmids were also used in the following publication "Normalizing translation through 4E-BP prevents mTOR-driven cortical mislamination and ameliorates aberrant neuron integration. Lin TV, Hsieh L, Kimura T, Malone TJ, Bordey A. Proc Natl Acad Sci U S A. 2016 Oct 4;113(40):11330-11335."
How to cite: pSicoR-shS6K1/2 was a gift from Angelique Bordey (Addgene plasmid # 81088 ; http://n2t.net/addgene:81088 ; RRID:Addgene_81088)
