[The description below was written by a language model from this plasmid's Addgene catalogue record and pLannotate feature annotations shown in this document.]
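Description:
pSicoR-shS6K1/2 is a lentiviral RNAi plasmid built on the pSicoR backbone ("stable RNA interference, conditional") and carries a short hairpin RNA designed to knock down both mouse S6K1 and S6K2 with a single target sequence. It is propagated in bacteria through a high-copy ColE1/pUC-type origin and selected with ampicillin via the β-lactamase gene. The viral portion has the usual HIV-1-derived transfer vector layout. A CMV enhancer/promoter is fused to a truncated 5' LTR to drive genomic RNA production in packaging cells. This is followed by the Ψ packaging signal with a partial gag fragment, the Rev response element for nuclear export, the cPPT/CTS element, a WPRE that enhances transcript expression, and a truncated LTR at the 3' end.

The hairpin was inserted between the HpaI and XhoI sites downstream of a mouse U6 RNA polymerase III promoter. The annotation shows this promoter split into two fragments by an embedded loxP site, and a second loxP site in the same orientation lies after a CMV-driven EGFP reporter cassette. The floxed interval therefore contains the distal part of the U6 promoter, the shRNA and the EGFP marker. Without Cre the hairpin is expressed constitutively and cells carrying the construct are marked by green fluorescence. Cre recombination excises the interval and turns the shRNA off, as the depositor notes. The construct was used in studies of mTORC1 signalling in neural stem cell self-renewal and cortical neuron development. The full sequence is inferred from the pSicoR reference, and only the insert has been sequence verified.
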