Features (pLannotate 1.2.2; 24 found; start..end, strand, type, name):
     40..92      -  misc_feature   bom (fragment): basis of mobility region from pBR322
    247..626     +  enhancer       CMV enhancer: human cytomegalovirus immediate early enhancer
    627..826     +  promoter       CMV promoter: human cytomegalovirus (CMV) immediate early promoter
    844..1024    +  LTR            5' LTR (truncated): truncated 5' long terminal repeat (LTR) from HIV-1
   1071..1196    +  misc_feature   HIV-1 Ψ: packaging signal of human immunodeficiency virus type 1
   1180..1518    +  CDS            HIV-1 gag (fragment): gag protein from human immunodeficiency virus 1; gag
   1695..1928    +  misc_feature   RRE: The Rev response element (RRE) of HIV-1 allows for Rev-dependent mRNA export from the nucleus to the cytoplasm.
   2305..2405    +  CDS            Rev (fragment): human immunodeficiency virus 1 (HIV-1) Rev protein; rev; enhances nuclear export of unspliced and incompletely spliced viral mRNAs
   2455..2572    +  misc_feature   cPPT/CTS: central polypurine tract and central termination sequence of HIV-1
   2631..2829    +  promoter       U6 promoter (fragment): RNA polymerase III promoter for mouse U6 snRNA (Das et al., 1988)
   2826..2859    +  protein_bind   loxP: Cre-mediated recombination occurs in the 8-bp core sequence (GCATACAT). Cre recombinase
   2866..2944    +  promoter       U6 promoter (fragment): RNA polymerase III promoter for mouse U6 snRNA (Das et al., 1988)
   3118..3421    +  enhancer       CMV enhancer: human cytomegalovirus immediate early enhancer
   3422..3625    +  promoter       CMV promoter: human cytomegalovirus (CMV) immediate early promoter
   3670..4386    +  CDS            EGFP: EGFP is a basic (constitutively fluorescent) green fluorescent protein published in 1996, derived from Aequorea victoria. It is reported to be a rapidly-maturing weak dimer with moderate acid sensitivity.
   4409..4442    +  protein_bind   loxP: Cre-mediated recombination occurs in the 8-bp core sequence (GCATACAT). Cre recombinase
   4475..4498    +  misc_feature   MCS (fragment): pBluescript multiple cloning site
   4498..5086    +  misc_feature   WPRE: woodchuck hepatitis virus posttranscriptional regulatory element
   5087..5106    +  misc_feature   MCS (fragment): pBluescript multiple cloning site
   5108..5608    +  CDS            nef (fragment): NEF_HV1LA - Experimental evidence at protein level: Swiss-Prot protein existence level 1. Extracellular Nef protein targets CD4(+) T-lymphocytes for apoptosis by interacting with CXCR4 surface receptors. From Human immunodeficiency virus type 1 group M subtype B (isolate Lai) (HIV-1).
   5615..5795    +  LTR            5' LTR (truncated): truncated 5' long terminal repeat (LTR) from HIV-1
   5857..6445    -  rep_origin     ori: high-copy-number ColE1/pMB1/pBR322/pUC origin of replication
   6616..7476    -  CDS            AmpR: β-lactamase; bla; confers resistance to ampicillin, carbenicillin, and related antibiotics
   7477..7581    -  promoter       AmpR promoter: bla
>Addgene plasmid #81088 | pSicoR-shS6K1/2 | depositor full sequence | sequence record 154083 | Inferred based on pSicoR reference sequence. Only the insert has been sequence verified.
GCTTAAGCGGTCGACGGATCGGGAGATCTCCCGATCCCCTATGGTGCACTCTCAGTACAATCTGCTCTGA
TGCCGCATAGTTAAGCCAGTATCTGCTCCCTGCTTGTGTGTTGGAGGTCGCTGAGTAGTGCGCGAGCAAA
ATTTAAGCTACAACAAGGCAAGGCTTGACCGACAATTGCATGAAGAATCTGCTTAGGGTTAGGCGTTTTG
CGCTGCTTCGCGATGTACGGGCCAGATATACGCGTTGACATTGATTATTGACTAGTTATTAATAGTAATC
AATTACGGGGTCATTAGTTCATAGCCCATATATGGAGTTCCGCGTTACATAACTTACGGTAAATGGCCCG
CCTGGCTGACCGCCCAACGACCCCCGCCCATTGACGTCAATAATGACGTATGTTCCCATAGTAACGCCAA
TAGGGACTTTCCATTGACGTCAATGGGTGGAGTATTTACGGTAAACTGCCCACTTGGCAGTACATCAAGT
GTATCATATGCCAAGTACGCCCCCTATTGACGTCAATGACGGTAAATGGCCCGCCTGGCATTATGCCCAG
TACATGACCTTATGGGACTTTCCTACTTGGCAGTACATCTACGTATTAGTCATCGCTATTACCATGGTGA
TGCGGTTTTGGCAGTACATCAATGGGCGTGGATAGCGGTTTGACTCACGGGGATTTCCAAGTCTCCACCC
CATTGACGTCAATGGGAGTTTGTTTTGGCACCAAAATCAACGGGACTTTCCAAAATGTCGTAACAACTCC
GCCCCATTGACGCAAATGGGCGGTAGGCGTGTACGGTGGGAGGTCTATATAAGCAGCGCGTTTTGCCTGT
ACTGGGTCTCTCTGGTTAGACCAGATCTGAGCCTGGGAGCTCTCTGGCTAACTAGGGAACCCACTGCTTA
AGCCTCAATAAAGCTTGCCTTGAGTGCTTCAAGTAGTGTGTGCCCGTCTGTTGTGTGACTCTGGTAACTA
GAGATCCCTCAGACCCTTTTAGTCAGTGTGGAAAATCTCTAGCAGTGGCGCCCGAACAGGGACTTGAAAG
CGAAAGGGAAACCAGAGGAGCTCTCTCGACGCAGGACTCGGCTTGCTGAAGCGCGCACGGCAAGAGGCGA
GGGGCGGCGACTGGTGAGTACGCCAAAAATTTTGACTAGCGGAGGCTAGAAGGAGAGAGATGGGTGCGAG
AGCGTCAGTATTAAGCGGGGGAGAATTAGATCGCGATGGGAAAAAATTCGGTTAAGGCCAGGGGGAAAGA
AAAAATATAAATTAAAACATATAGTATGGGCAAGCAGGGAGCTAGAACGATTCGCAGTTAATCCTGGCCT
GTTAGAAACATCAGAAGGCTGTAGACAAATACTGGGACAGCTACAACCATCCCTTCAGACAGGATCAGAA
GAACTTAGATCATTATATAATACAGTAGCAACCCTCTATTGTGTGCATCAAAGGATAGAGATAAAAGACA
CCAAGGAAGCTTTAGACAAGATAGAGGAAGAGCAAAACAAAAGTAAGACCACCGCACAGCAAGCGGCCGG
CCGCGCTGATCTTCAGACCTGGAGGAGGAGATATGAGGGACAATTGGAGAAGTGAATTATATAAATATAA
AGTAGTAAAAATTGAACCATTAGGAGTAGCACCCACCAAGGCAAAGAGAAGAGTGGTGCAGAGAGAAAAA
AGAGCAGTGGGAATAGGAGCTTTGTTCCTTGGGTTCTTGGGAGCAGCAGGAAGCACTATGGGCGCAGCGT
CAATGACGCTGACGGTACAGGCCAGACAATTATTGTCTGGTATAGTGCAGCAGCAGAACAATTTGCTGAG
GGCTATTGAGGCGCAACAGCATCTGTTGCAACTCACAGTCTGGGGCATCAAGCAGCTCCAGGCAAGAATC
CTGGCTGTGGAAAGATACCTAAAGGATCAACAGCTCCTGGGGATTTGGGGTTGCTCTGGAAAACTCATTT
GCACCACTGCTGTGCCTTGGAATGCTAGTTGGAGTAATAAATCTCTGGAACAGATTTGGAATCACACGAC
CTGGATGGAGTGGGACAGAGAAATTAACAATTACACAAGCTTAATACACTCCTTAATTGAAGAATCGCAA
AACCAGCAAGAAAAGAATGAACAAGAATTATTGGAATTAGATAAATGGGCAAGTTTGTGGAATTGGTTTA
ACATAACAAATTGGCTGTGGTATATAAAATTATTCATAATGATAGTAGGAGGCTTGGTAGGTTTAAGAAT
AGTTTTTGCTGTACTTTCTATAGTGAATAGAGTTAGGCAGGGATATTCACCATTATCGTTTCAGACCCAC
CTCCCAACCCCGAGGGGACCCGACAGGCCCGAAGGAATAGAAGAAGAAGGTGGAGAGAGAGACAGAGACA
GATCCATTCGATTAGTGAACGGATCGGCACTGCGTGCGCCAATTCTGCAGACAAATGGCAGTATTCATCC
ACAATTTTAAAAGAAAAGGGGGGATTGGGGGGTACAGTGCAGGGGAAAGAATAGTAGACATAATAGCAAC
AGACATACAAACTAAAGAATTACAAAAACAAATTACAAAAATTCAAAATTTTCGGGTTTATTACAGGGAC
AGCAGAGATCCAGTTTGGTTAGTACCGGGCCCGCTCTAGAGATCCGACGCCGCCATCTCTAGGCCCGCGC
CGGCCCCCTCGCACAGACTTGTGGGAGAAGCTCGGCTACTCCCCTGCCCCGGTTAATTTGCATATAATAT
TTCCTAGTAACTATAGAGGCTTAATGTGCGATAAAAGACAGATAATCTGTTCTTTTTAATACTAGCTACA
TTTTACATGATAGGCTTGGATTTCTATAACTTCGTATAGCATACATTATACGAAGTTATACATGTCACAA
AAGGAAACTCACCCTAACTGTAAAGTAATTGTGTGTTTTGAGACTATAAATATCCCTTGGAGAAAAGCCT
TGTTTGCTCAGTGAGAGTGCCAACCAACTCGAGTTGGTTGGCACTCTCACTGAGTTTTTTCTCGAGTACT
AGGATCCATTAGGCGGCCGCGTGGATAACCGTATTACCGCCATGCATTAGTTATTAATAGTAATCAATTA
CGGGGTCATTAGTTCATAGCCCATATATGGAGTTCCGCGTTACATAACTTACGGTAAATGGCCCGCCTGG
CTGACCGCCCAACGACCCCCGCCCATTGACGTCAATAATGACGTATGTTCCCATAGTAACGCCAATAGGG
ACTTTCCATTGACGTCAATGGGTGGAGTATTTACGGTAAACTGCCCACTTGGCAGTACATCAAGTGTATC
ATATGCCAAGTACGCCCCCTATTGACGTCAATGACGGTAAATGGCCCGCCTGGCATTATGCCCAGTACAT
GACCTTATGGGACTTTCCTACTTGGCAGTACATCTACGTATTAGTCATCGCTATTACCATGGTGATGCGG
TTTTGGCAGTACATCAATGGGCGTGGATAGCGGTTTGACTCACGGGGATTTCCAAGTCTCCACCCCATTG
ACGTCAATGGGAGTTTGTTTTGGCACCAAAATCAACGGGACTTTCCAAAATGTCGTAACAACTCCGCCCC
ATTGACGCAAATGGGCGGTAGGCGTGTACGGTGGGAGGTCTATATAAGCAGAGCTGGTTTAGTGAACCGT
CAGATCCGCTAGCGCTACCGGTCGCCACCATGGTGAGCAAGGGCGAGGAGCTGTTCACCGGGGTGGTGCC
CATCCTGGTCGAGCTGGACGGCGACGTAAACGGCCACAAGTTCAGCGTGTCCGGCGAGGGCGAGGGCGAT
GCCACCTACGGCAAGCTGACCCTGAAGTTCATCTGCACCACCGGCAAGCTGCCCGTGCCCTGGCCCACCC
TCGTGACCACCCTGACCTACGGCGTGCAGTGCTTCAGCCGCTACCCCGACCACATGAAGCAGCACGACTT
CTTCAAGTCCGCCATGCCCGAAGGCTACGTCCAGGAGCGCACCATCTTCTTCAAGGACGACGGCAACTAC
AAGACCCGCGCCGAGGTGAAGTTCGAGGGCGACACCCTGGTGAACCGCATCGAGCTGAAGGGCATCGACT
TCAAGGAGGACGGCAACATCCTGGGGCACAAGCTGGAGTACAACTACAACAGCCACAACGTCTATATCAT
GGCCGACAAGCAGAAGAACGGCATCAAGGTGAACTTCAAGATCCGCCACAACATCGAGGACGGCAGCGTG
CAGCTCGCCGACCACTACCAGCAGAACACCCCCATCGGCGACGGCCCCGTGCTGCTGCCCGACAACCACT
ACCTGAGCACCCAGTCCGCCCTGAGCAAAGACCCCAACGAGAAGCGCGATCACATGGTCCTGCTGGAGTT
CGTGACCGCCGCCGGGATCACTCTCGGCATGGACGAGCTGTACAAGTAGGAATTCGTCGAGGGACCTAAT
AACTTCGTATAGCATACATTATACGAAGTTATACATGTTTAAGGGTTCCGGTTCCACTAGGTACAATTCG
ATATCAAGCTTATCGATAATCAACCTCTGGATTACAAAATTTGTGAAAGATTGACTGGTATTCTTAACTA
TGTTGCTCCTTTTACGCTATGTGGATACGCTGCTTTAATGCCTTTGTATCATGCTATTGCTTCCCGTATG
GCTTTCATTTTCTCCTCCTTGTATAAATCCTGGTTGCTGTCTCTTTATGAGGAGTTGTGGCCCGTTGTCA
GGCAACGTGGCGTGGTGTGCACTGTGTTTGCTGACGCAACCCCCACTGGTTGGGGCATTGCCACCACCTG
TCAGCTCCTTTCCGGGACTTTCGCTTTCCCCCTCCCTATTGCCACGGCGGAACTCATCGCCGCCTGCCTT
GCCCGCTGCTGGACAGGGGCTCGGCTGTTGGGCACTGACAATTCCGTGGTGTTGTCGGGGAAATCATCGT
CCTTTCCTTGGCTGCTCGCCTGTGTTGCCACCTGGATTCTGCGCGGGACGTCCTTCTGCTACGTCCCTTC
GGCCCTCAATCCAGCGGACCTTCCTTCCCGCGGCCTGCTGCCGGCTCTGCGGCCTCTTCCGCGTCTTCGC
CTTCGCCCTCAGACGAGTCGGATCTCCCTTTGGGCCGCCTCCCCGCATCGATACCGTCGACCTCGATCGA
GACCTAGAAAAACATGGAGCAATCACAAGTAGCAATACAGCAGCTACCAATGCTGATTGTGCCTGGCTAG
AAGCACAAGAGGAGGAGGAGGTGGGTTTTCCAGTCACACCTCAGGTACCTTTAAGACCAATGACTTACAA
GGCAGCTGTAGATCTTAGCCACTTTTTAAAAGAAAAGGGGGGACTGGAAGGGCTAATTCACTCCCAACGA
AGACAAGATATCCTTGATCTGTGGATCTACCACACACAAGGCTACTTCCCTGATTGGCAGAACTACACAC
CAGGGCCAGGGATCAGATATCCACTGACCTTTGGATGGTGCTACAAGCTAGTACCAGTTGAGCAAGAGAA
GGTAGAAGAAGCCAATGAAGGAGAGAACACCCGCTTGTTACACCCTGTGAGCCTGCATGGGATGGATGAC
CCGGAGAGAGAAGTATTAGAGTGGAGGTTTGACAGCCGCCTAGCATTTCATCACATGGCCCGAGAGCTGC
ATCCGGACTGTACTGGGTCTCTCTGGTTAGACCAGATCTGAGCCTGGGAGCTCTCTGGCTAACTAGGGAA
CCCACTGCTTAAGCCTCAATAAAGCTTGCCTTGAGTGCTTCAAGTAGTGTGTGCCCGTCTGTTGTGTGAC
TCTGGTAACTAGAGATCCCTCAGACCCTTTTAGTCAGTGTGGAAAATCTCTAGCAGCATGTGAGCAAAAG
GCCAGCAAAAGGCCAGGAACCGTAAAAAGGCCGCGTTGCTGGCGTTTTTCCATAGGCTCCGCCCCCCTGA
CGAGCATCACAAAAATCGACGCTCAAGTCAGAGGTGGCGAAACCCGACAGGACTATAAAGATACCAGGCG
TTTCCCCCTGGAAGCTCCCTCGTGCGCTCTCCTGTTCCGACCCTGCCGCTTACCGGATACCTGTCCGCCT
TTCTCCCTTCGGGAAGCGTGGCGCTTTCTCATAGCTCACGCTGTAGGTATCTCAGTTCGGTGTAGGTCGT
TCGCTCCAAGCTGGGCTGTGTGCACGAACCCCCCGTTCAGCCCGACCGCTGCGCCTTATCCGGTAACTAT
CGTCTTGAGTCCAACCCGGTAAGACACGACTTATCGCCACTGGCAGCAGCCACTGGTAACAGGATTAGCA
GAGCGAGGTATGTAGGCGGTGCTACAGAGTTCTTGAAGTGGTGGCCTAACTACGGCTACACTAGAAGAAC
AGTATTTGGTATCTGCGCTCTGCTGAAGCCAGTTACCTTCGGAAAAAGAGTTGGTAGCTCTTGATCCGGC
AAACAAACCACCGCTGGTAGCGGTGGTTTTTTTGTTTGCAAGCAGCAGATTACGCGCAGAAAAAAAGGAT
CTCAAGAAGATCCTTTGATCTTTTCTACGGGGTCTGACGCTCAGTGGAACGAAAACTCACGTTAAGGGAT
TTTGGTCATGAGATTATCAAAAAGGATCTTCACCTAGATCCTTTTAAATTAAAAATGAAGTTTTAAATCA
ATCTAAAGTATATATGAGTAAACTTGGTCTGACAGTTACCAATGCTTAATCAGTGAGGCACCTATCTCAG
CGATCTGTCTATTTCGTTCATCCATAGTTGCCTGACTCCCCGTCGTGTAGATAACTACGATACGGGAGGG
CTTACCATCTGGCCCCAGTGCTGCAATGATACCGCGAGACCCACGCTCACCGGCTCCAGATTTATCAGCA
ATAAACCAGCCAGCCGGAAGGGCCGAGCGCAGAAGTGGTCCTGCAACTTTATCCGCCTCCATCCAGTCTA
TTAATTGTTGCCGGGAAGCTAGAGTAAGTAGTTCGCCAGTTAATAGTTTGCGCAACGTTGTTGCCATTGC
TACAGGCATCGTGGTGTCACGCTCGTCGTTTGGTATGGCTTCATTCAGCTCCGGTTCCCAACGATCAAGG
CGAGTTACATGATCCCCCATGTTGTGCAAAAAAGCGGTTAGCTCCTTCGGTCCTCCGATCGTTGTCAGAA
GTAAGTTGGCCGCAGTGTTATCACTCATGGTTATGGCAGCACTGCATAATTCTCTTACTGTCATGCCATC
CGTAAGATGCTTTTCTGTGACTGGTGAGTACTCAACCAAGTCATTCTGAGAATAGTGTATGCGGCGACCG
AGTTGCTCTTGCCCGGCGTCAATACGGGATAATACCGCGCCACATAGCAGAACTTTAAAAGTGCTCATCA
TTGGAAAACGTTCTTCGGGGCGAAAACTCTCAAGGATCTTACCGCTGTTGAGATCCAGTTCGATGTAACC
CACTCGTGCACCCAACTGATCTTCAGCATCTTTTACTTTCACCAGCGTTTCTGGGTGAGCAAAAACAGGA
AGGCAAAATGCCGCAAAAAAGGGAATAAGGGCGACACGGAAATGTTGAATACTCATACTCTTCCTTTTTC
AATATTATTGAAGCATTTATCAGGGTTATTGTCTCATGAGCGGATACATATTTGAATGTATTTAGAAAAA
TAAACAAATAGGGGTTCCGCGCACATTTCCCCGAAAAGTGCCACCTGAC
