>Addgene plasmid #81088 | pSicoR-shS6K1/2 | addgene partial sequence | sequence record 160147 | EGFP-C 5'-CATGGTCCTGCTGGAGTTCGTG-3'
ACGAGCTGTACAAGTAGGAATTCGTCGAGGGACCTAATAACTTCGTATAGCATACATTATACGAAGTTAT
ACATGTTTAAGGGTTCCGGTTCCACTAGGTACAATTCGATATCAAGCTTATCGATAATCAACCTCTGGAT
TACAAAATTTGTGAAAGATTGACTGGTATTCTTAACTATGTTGCTCCTTTTACGCTATGTGGATACGCTG
CTTTAATGCCTTTGTATCATGCTATTGCTTCCCGTATGGCTTTCATTTTCTCCTCCTTGTATAAATCCTG
GTTGCTGTCTCTTTATGAGGAGTTGTGGCCCGTTGTCAGGCAACGTGGCGTGGTGTGCACTGTGTTTGCT
GACGCAACCCCCACTGGTTGGGGCATTGCCACCACCTGTCAGCTCCTTTCCGGGACTTTCGCTTTCCCCC
TCCCTATTGCCACGGCGGAACTCATCGCCGCCTGCCTTGCCCGCTGCTGGACAGGGGCTCGGCTGTTGGG
CACTGACAATTCCGTGGTGTTGTCGGGGAAATCATCGTCCTTTCCTTGGCTGCTCGCCTGTGTTGCCACC
TGGATTCTGCGCGGGACGTCCTTCTGCTACGTCCCTTCGGCCCTCAATCCAGCGGACCTTCCTTCCCGCG
GCCTGCTGCCGGCTCTGCGGCCTCTTCCGCGTCTTCGCCTTCGCCCTCAGACGAGTCGGATCTCCCTTTG
GGCCGCCTCCCCGCATCGATACCGTCGACCTCGATCGAGACCTAGAAAAACATGGAGCAATCACAAGTAG
CAATACAGCAGCTACCAATGCTGATTGTGCCTGGCTAGAAGCACAAGAGGAGGAGGAGGTGGGTTTTCCA
GTCACACCTCAGGTACCTTTAAGACCAATGACTTACAAGGCAGCTGTAGATCTTAGCCACTTTTTAAA
