>Addgene plasmid #81088 | pSicoR-shS6K1/2 | addgene partial sequence | sequence record 161680 | FUGW-Fwd 5'-ATTACAGGGACAGCAGAGATCC-3'
TCTAGAGATCCGACGCGCCATCTCTAGGCCCGCGCCGGCCCCCTCGCACAGACTTGTGGGAGAAGCTCGG
CTACTCCCCTGCCCCGGTTAATTTGCATATAATATTTCCTAGTAACTATAGAGGCTTAATGTGCGATAAA
AGACAGATAATCTGTTCTTTTTAATACTAGCTACATTTTACATGATAGGCTTGGATTTCTATAACTTCGT
ATAGCATACATTATACGAAGTTATAAACAGCACAAAAGGAAACTCACCCTAACTGTAAAGTAATTGTGTG
TTTTGAGACTATAAATATCCCTTGGAGAAAAGCCTTGTTTGCTCAGTGAGAGTGCCAACCAACTCGAGTT
GGTTGGCACTCTCACTGAGTTTTTTCTCGAGTACTAGGATCCATTAGGCGGCCGCGTGGATAACCGTATT
ACCGCCATGCATTAGTTATTAATAGTAATCAATTACGGGGTCATTAGTTCATAGCCCATATATGG
